>Addgene plasmid #128740 | pMSCVhyg-H3.3WT-FLAG/HA | addgene full sequence | sequence record 252772 | Addgene NGS Result
TGAAAGACCCCACCTGTAGGTTTGGCAAGCTAGCTTAAGTAACGCCATTTTGCAAGGCATGGAAAATACA
TAACTGAGAATAGAGAAGTTCAGATCAAGGTTAGGAACAGAGAGACAGCAGAATATGGGCCAAACAGGAT
ATCTGTGGTAAGCAGTTCCTGCCCCGGCTCAGGGCCAAGAACAGATGGTCCCCAGATGCGGTCCCGCCCT
CAGCAGTTTCTAGAGAACCATCAGATGTTTCCAGGGTGCCCCAAGGACCTGAAATGACCCTGTGCCTTAT
TTGAACTAACCAATCAGTTCGCTTCTCGCTTCTGTTCGCGCGCTTCTGCTCCCCGAGCTCAATAAAAGAG
CCCACAACCCCTCACTCGGCGCGCCAGTCCTCCGATAGACTGCGTCGCCCGGGTACCCGTATTCCCAATA
AAGCCTCTTGCTGTTTGCATCCGAATCGTGGACTCGCTGATCCTTGGGAGGGTCTCCTCAGATTGATTGA
CTGCCCACCTCGGGGGTCTTTCATTTGGAGGTTCCACCGAGATTTGGAGACCCCTGCCCAGGGACCACCG
ACCCCCCCGCCGGGAGGTAAGCTGGCCAGCGGTCGTTTCGTGTCTGTCTCTGTCTTTGTGCGTGTTTGTG
CCGGCATCTAATGTTTGCGCCTGCGTCTGTACTAGTTAGCTAACTAGCTCTGTATCTGGCGGACCCGTGG
TGGAACTGACGAGTTCTGAACACCCGGCCGCAACCCTGGGAGACGTCCCAGGGACTTTGGGGGCCGTTTT
TGTGGCCCGACCTGAGGAAGGGAGTCGATGTGGAATCCGACCCCGTCAGGATATGTGGTTCTGGTAGGAG
ACGAGAACCTAAAACAGTTCCCGCCTCCGTCTGAATTTTTGCTTTCGGTTTGGAACCGAAGCCGCGCGTC
TTGTCTGCTGCAGCGCTGCAGCATCGTTCTGTGTTGTCTCTGTCTGACTGTGTTTCTGTATTTGTCTGAA
AATTAGGGCCAGACTGTTACCACTCCCTTAAGTTTGACCTTAGGTCACTGGAAAGATGTCGAGCGGATCG
CTCACAACCAGTCGGTAGATGTCAAGAAGAGACGTTGGGTTACCTTCTGCTCTGCAGAATGGCCAACCTT
TAACGTCGGATGGCCGCGAGACGGCACCTTTAACCGAGACCTCATCACCCAGGTTAAGATCAAGGTCTTT
TCACCTGGCCCGCATGGACACCCAGACCAGGTCCCCTACATCGTGACCTGGGAAGCCTTGGCTTTTGACC
CCCCTCCCTGGGTCAAGCCCTTTGTACACCCTAAGCCTCCGCCTCCTCTTCCTCCATCCGCCCCGTCTCT
CCCCCTTGAACCTCCTCGTTCGACCCCGCCTCGATCCTCCCTTTATCCAGCCCTCACTCCTTCTCTAGGC
GCCGGAATTAGATCTCTCGAGTGAACC
[408 nt withheld, positions 1428-1835]
GCGGCCGCTGGAGGAGACTACAAGGACGACGATGACAAGTCGGCCGCTGGAGGATACCCCTACGACGTGC
CCGACTACGCCTAGGAATTCGTTAACGAACGAATTCTACCGGGTAGGGGAGGCGCTTTTCCCAAGGCAGT
CTGGAGCATGCGCTTTAGCAGCCCCGCTGGGCACTTGGCGCTACACAAGTGGCCTCTGGCCTCGCACACA
TTCCACATCCACCGGTAGGCGCCAACCGGCTCCGTTCTTTGGTGGCCCCTTCGCGCCACCTTCTACTCCT
CCCCTAGTCAGGAAGTTCCCCCCCGCCCCGCAGCTCGCGTCGTGCAGGACGTGACAAATGGAAGTAGCAC
GTCTCACTAGTCTCGTGCAGATGGACAGCACCGCTGAGCAATGGAAGCGGGTAGGCCTTTGGGGCAGCGG
CCAATAGCAGCTTTGCTCCTTCGCTTTCTGGGCTCAGAGGCTGGGAAGGGGTGGGTCCGGGGGCGGGCTC
AGGGGCGGGCTCAGGGGCGGGGCGGGCGCCCGAAGGTCCTCCGGAGGCCCGGCATTCTGCACGCTTCAAA
AGCGCACGTCTGCCGCGCTGTTCTCCTCTTCCTCATCTCCGGGCCTTTCGACCTGCATCCCGCCACCATG
AAAAAGCCTGAACTCACCGCGACGTCTGTCGAGAAGTTTCTGATCGAAAAGTTCGACAGCGTCTCCGACC
TGATGCAGCTCTCGGAGGGCGAAGAATCTCGTGCTTTCAGCTTCGATGTAGGAGGGCGTGGATATGTCCT
GCGGGTAAATAGCTGCGCCGATGGTTTCTACAAAGATCGTTATGTTTATCGGCACTTTGCATCGGCCGCG
CTCCCGATTCCGGAAGTGCTTGACATTGGGGAATTCAGCGAGAGCCTGACCTATTGCATCTCCCGCCGTG
CACAGGGTGTCACGTTGCAAGACCTGCCTGAAACCGAACTGCCCGCTGTTCTGCAGCCGGTCGCGGAGGC
CATGGATGCGATCGCTGCGGCCGATCTTAGCCAGACGAGCGGGTTCGGCCCATTCGGACCGCAAGGAATC
GGTCAATACACTACATGGCGTGATTTCATATGCGCGATTGCTGATCCCCATGTGTATCACTGGCAAACTG
TGATGGACGACACCGTCAGTGCGTCCGTCGCGCAGGCTCTCGATGAGCTGATGCTTTGGGCCGAGGACTG
CCCCGAAGTCCGGCACCTCGTGCACGCGGATTTCGGCTCCAACAATGTCCTGACGGACAATGGCCGCATA
ACAGCGGTCATTGACTGGAGCGAGGCGATGTTCGGGGATTCCCAATACGAGGTCGCCAACATCTTCTTCT
GGAGGCCGTGGTTGGCTTGTATGGAGCAGCAGACGCGCTACTTCGAGCGGAGGCATCCGGAGCTTGCAGG
ATCGCCGCGGCTCCGGGCGTATATGCTCCGCATTGGTCTTGACCAACTCTATCAGAGCTTGGTTGACGGC
AATTTCGATGATGCAGCTTGGGCGCAGGGTCGATGCGACGCAATCGTCCGATCCGGAGCCGGGACTGTCG
GGCGTACACAAATCGCCCGCAGAAGCGCGGCCGTCTGGACCGATGGCTGTGTAGAAGTACTCGCCGATAG
TGGAAACCGACGCCCCAGCACTCGTCCGAGGGCAAAGGAATAGAGTAGATGCCGACCGAACAAGAGCTGA
TTTCGAGAACGCCTCAGCCAGCAACTCGCGCGAGCCTAGCAAGGCAAATGCGAGAGAACGGCCTTACGCT
TGGTGGCACAGTTCTCGTCCACAGTTCGCTAAGCTCGCTCGGCTGGGTCGCGGGAGGGCCGGTCGCAGTG
ATTCAGGCCCTTCTGGATTGTGTTGGTCCCCAGGGCACGATTGTCATGCCCACGCACTCGGGTGATCTGA
CTGATCCCGCAGATTGGAGATCGCCGCCCGTGCCTGCCGATTGGGTGCAGATCCGTCGACCTGCAGCCAA
GCTTATCGATAAAATAAAAGATTTTATTTAGTCTCCAGAAAAAGGGGGGAATGAAAGACCCCACCTGTAG
GTTTGGCAAGCTAGCTTAAGTAACGCCATTTTGCAAGGCATGGAAAATACATAACTGAGAATAGAGAAGT
TCAGATCAAGGTTAGGAACAGAGAGACAGCAGAATATGGGCCAAACAGGATATCTGTGGTAAGCAGTTCC
TGCCCCGGCTCAGGGCCAAGAACAGATGGTCCCCAGATGCGGTCCCGCCCTCAGCAGTTTCTAGAGAACC
ATCAGATGTTTCCAGGGTGCCCCAAGGACCTGAAATGACCCTGTGCCTTATTTGAACTAACCAATCAGTT
CGCTTCTCGCTTCTGTTCGCGCGCTTCTGCTCCCCGAGCTCAATAAAAGAGCCCACAACCCCTCACTCGG
CGCGCCAGTCCTCCGATAGACTGCGTCGCCCGGGTACCCGTGTATCCAATAAACCCTCTTGCAGTTGCAT
CCGACTTGTGGTCTCGCTGTTCCTTGGGAGGGTCTCCTCTGAGTGATTGACTACCCGTCAGCGGGGGTCT
TTCATGGGTAACAGTTTCTTGAAGTTGGAGAACAACATTCTGAGGGTAGGAGTCGAATATTAAGTAATCC
TGACTCAATTAGCCACTGTTTTGAATCCACATACTCCAATACTCCTGAAATAGTTCATTATGGACAGCGC
AGAAAGAGCTGGGGAGAATTGTGAAATTGTTATCCGCTCACAATTCCACACAACATACGAGCCGGAAGCA
TAAAGTGTAAAGCCTGGGGTGCCTAATGAGTGAGCTAACTCACATTAATTGCGTTGCGCTCACTGCCCGC
TTTCCAGTCGGGAAACCTGTCGTGCCAGCTGCATTAATGAATCGGCCAACGCGCGGGGAGAGGCGGTTTG
CGTATTGGGCGCTCTTCCGCTTCCTCGCTCACTGACTCGCTGCGCTCGGTCGTTCGGCTGCGGCGAGCGG
TATCAGCTCACTCAAAGGCGGTAATACGGTTATCCACAGAATCAGGGGATAACGCAGGAAAGAACATGTG
AGCAAAAGGCCAGCAAAAGGCCAGGAACCGTAAAAAGGCCGCGTTGCTGGCGTTTTTCCATAGGCTCCGC
CCCCCTGACGAGCATCACAAAAATCGACGCTCAAGTCAGAGGTGGCGAAACCCGACAGGACTATAAAGAT
ACCAGGCGTTTCCCCCTGGAAGCTCCCTCGTGCGCTCTCCTGTTCCGACCCTGCCGCTTACCGGATACCT
GTCCGCCTTTCTCCCTTCGGGAAGCGTGGCGCTTTCTCATAGCTCACGCTGTAGGTATCTCAGTTCGGTG
TAGGTCGTTCGCTCCAAGCTGGGCTGTGTGCACGAACCCCCCGTTCAGCCCGACCGCTGCGCCTTATCCG
GTAACTATCGTCTTGAGTCCAACCCGGTAAGACACGACTTATCGCCACTGGCAGCAGCCACTGGTAACAG
GATTAGCAGAGCGAGGTATGTAGGCGGTGCTACAGAGTTCTTGAAGTGGTGGCCTAACTACGGCTACACT
AGAAGAACAGTATTTGGTATCTGCGCTCTGCTGAAGCCAGTTACCTTCGGAAAAAGAGTTGGTAGCTCTT
GATCCGGCAAACAAACCACCGCTGGTAGCGGTGGTTTTTTTGTTTGCAAGCAGCAGATTACGCGCAGAAA
AAAAGGATCTCAAGAAGATCCTTTGATCTTTTCTACGGGGTCTGACGCTCAGTGGAACGAAAACTCACGT
TAAGGGATTTTGGTCATGAGATTATCAAAAAGGATCTTCACCTAGATCCTTTTAAATTAAAAATGAAGTT
TTAAATCAATCTAAAGTATATATGAGTAAACTTGGTCTGACAGTTACCAATGCTTAATCAGTGAGGCACC
TATCTCAGCGATCTGTCTATTTCGTTCATCCATAGTTGCCTGACTCCCCGTCGTGTAGATAACTACGATA
CGGGAGGGCTTACCATCTGGCCCCAGTGCTGCAATGATACCGCGAGACCCACGCTCACCGGCTCCAGATT
TATCAGCAATAAACCAGCCAGCCGGAAGGGCCGAGCGCAGAAGTGGTCCTGCAACTTTATCCGCCTCCAT
CCAGTCTATTAATTGTTGCCGGGAAGCTAGAGTAAGTAGTTCGCCAGTTAATAGTTTGCGCAACGTTGTT
GCCATTGCTACAGGCATCGTGGTGTCACGCTCGTCGTTTGGTATGGCTTCATTCAGCTCCGGTTCCCAAC
GATCAAGGCGAGTTACATGATCCCCCATGTTGTGCAAAAAAGCGGTTAGCTCCTTCGGTCCTCCGATCGT
TGTCAGAAGTAAGTTGGCCGCAGTGTTATCACTCATGGTTATGGCAGCACTGCATAATTCTCTTACTGTC
ATGCCATCCGTAAGATGCTTTTCTGTGACTGGTGAGTACTCAACCAAGTCATTCTGAGAATAGTGTATGC
GGCGACCGAGTTGCTCTTGCCCGGCGTCAATACGGGATAATACCGCGCCACATAGCAGAACTTTAAAAGT
GCTCATCATTGGAAAACGTTCTTCGGGGCGAAAACTCTCAAGGATCTTACCGCTGTTGAGATCCAGTTCG
ATGTAACCCACTCGTGCACCCAACTGATCTTCAGCATCTTTTACTTTCACCAGCGTTTCTGGGTGAGCAA
AAACAGGAAGGCAAAATGCCGCAAAAAAGGGAATAAGGGCGACACGGAAATGTTGAATACTCATACTCTT
CCTTTTTCAATATTATTGAAGCATTTATCAGGGTTATTGTCTCATGAGCGGATACATATTTGAATGTATT
TAGAAAAATAAACAAATAGGGGTTCCGCGCACATTTCCCCGAAAAGTGCCACCTGACGTCTAAGAAACCA
TTATTATCATGACATTAACCTATAAAAATAGGCGTATCACGAGGCCCTTTCGTCTCGCGCGTTTCGGTGA
TGACGGTGAAAACCTCTGACACATGCAGCTCCCGGAGACGGTCACAGCTTGTCTGTAAGCGGATGCCGGG
AGCAGACAAGCCCGTCAGGGCGCGTCAGCGGGTGTTGGCGGGTGTCGGGGCTGGCTTAACTATGCGGCAT
CAGAGCAGATTGTACTGAGAGTGCACCATATGCGGTGTGAAATACCGCACAGATGCGTAAGGAGAAAATA
CCGCATCAGGCGCCATTCGCCATTCAGGCTGCGCAACTGTTGGGAAGGGCGATCGGTGCGGGCCTCTTCG
CTATTACGCCAGCTGGCGAAAGGGGGATGTGCTGCAAGGCGATTAAGTTGGGTAACGCCAGGGTTTTCCC
AGTCACGACGTTGTAAAACGACGGCGCAAGGAATGGTGCATGCAAGGAGATGGCGCCCAACAGTCCCCCG
GCCACGGGGCCTGCCACCATACCCACGCCGAAACAAGCGCTCATGAGCCCGAAGTGGCGAGCCCGATCTT
CCCCATCGGTGATGTCGGCGATATAGGCGCCAGCAACCGCACCTGTGGCGCCGGTGATGCCGGCCACGAT
GCGTCCGGCGTAGAGGCGATTAGTCCAATTTGTTAAAGACAGGATATCAGTGGTCCAGGCTCTAGTTTTG
ACTCAACAATATCACCAGCTGAAGCCTATAGAGTACGAGCCATAGATAAAATAAAAGATTTTATTTAGTC
TCCAGAAAAAGGGGGGAA
Features (pLannotate 1.2.2; 21 found; start..end, strand, type, name):
    579..920     +  misc_feature   MESV Ψ: packaging signal of murine embryonic stem cell virus
    987..1403    +  CDS            gag (truncated): truncated Moloney murine leukemia virus (MMLV) gag gene lacking the start codon
   1428..1835    +  CDS            His3.3A (sequence withheld): H33A_DROME - Experimental evidence at protein level: Swiss-Prot protein existence level 1. Variant histone H3 which replaces conventional H3 in a wide range of nucleosomes in active genes and is specifically enriched in modifications associated with active chromatin. Constitutes the predominant form of histone H3 in non-dividing cells and is incorporated into chromatin independently of DNA synthesis. Deposited at sites of nucleosomal displacement throughout transcribed genes, suggesting that it represents an epigenetic imprint of transcriptionally active chromatin. Nucleosomes wrap and compact
   1854..1874    +  CDS            FLAG (fragment): FLAG® epitope tag, followed by an enterokinase cleavage site
   1946..2445    +  promoter       PGK promoter: mouse phosphoglycerate kinase 1 promoter
   2463..3488    +  CDS            HygR: aminoglycoside phosphotransferase from E. coli; aph(4)-Ia; confers resistance to hygromycin
   3506..3784    +  CDS            yokD (fragment): YOKD_BACSU - Experimental evidence at protein level: Swiss-Prot protein existence level 1. May contribute to antibiotic resistance. From Bacillus subtilis (strain 168).
   3846..4360    +  LTR            3' LTR: 3' long terminal repeat from murine embryonic stem cell virus
   4522..4538    -  protein_bind   lac operator: The lac repressor binds to the lac operator to inhibit transcription in E. coli. This inhibition can be relieved by adding lactose or isopropyl-β-D-thiogalactopyranoside (IPTG). lac repressor encoded by lacI
   4546..4576    -  promoter       lac promoter: promoter for the E. coli lac operon
   4591..4612    -  protein_bind   CAP binding site: CAP binding activates transcription in the presence of cAMP. E. coli catabolite activator protein
   4625..4717    -  CDS            lacI (fragment): lac repressor; lacI; The lac repressor binds to the lac operator to inhibit transcription in E. coli. This inhibition can be relieved by adding lactose or isopropyl-β-D-thiogalactopyranoside (IPTG).
   4900..5488    -  rep_origin     ori: high-copy-number ColE1/pMB1/pBR322/pUC origin of replication
   5659..6519    -  CDS            AmpR: β-lactamase; bla; confers resistance to ampicillin, carbenicillin, and related antibiotics
   6520..6624    -  promoter       AmpR promoter: bla
   6719..6754    +  CDS            rop (fragment): Rop protein, which maintains plasmids at low copy number; rop
   6856..6955    +  misc_feature   bom (fragment): basis of mobility region from pBR322
   6961..7110    -  CDS            lacZα (fragment): LacZα fragment of β-galactosidase; lacZ fragment
   7110..7311    -  CDS            TcR (fragment): tetracycline efflux protein; tet; confers resistance to tetracycline
   7312..7410    +  CDS            env (fragment): murine leukemia virus gPr80 envelope polyprotein precursor; env; proteolytically cleaved into gp70SU and p15TM subunits
   7452..515     +  LTR            5' LTR (across the origin): 5' long terminal repeat from murine embryonic stem cell virus
