[The description below was written by a language model from this plasmid's Addgene catalogue record and pLannotate feature annotations shown in this document.]
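Description:
pMSCVhyg-H3.3WT-FLAG/HA is a gammaretroviral expression vector built on the Clontech pMSCVhyg backbone for stable delivery of wild-type human histone H3.3 (H3-3A) into mammalian cells. The viral cassette is bounded by murine embryonic stem cell virus 5′ and 3′ LTRs. The 5′ LTR acts as the MSCV promoter driving the insert, and it is followed by the MESV Ψ packaging signal and a truncated, start-codon-less MMLV gag segment that aids encapsidation of the genomic RNA. Because the plasmid carries no functional gag, pol or env genes, these must be supplied in trans by a packaging cell line or helper plasmids to produce replication-defective virus.

The H3.3 coding sequence was cloned between XhoI and HpaI and carries C-terminal FLAG and HA epitopes. The automated annotation labels the ORF by its match to the highly conserved Drosophila H3.3 protein and detects only a FLAG fragment, with no HA feature called, although the catalogue record lists both tags. Downstream, a mouse PGK promoter drives the hygromycin phosphotransferase gene, allowing selection of transduced cells. In bacteria the plasmid is maintained through a high-copy ColE1/pUC-type origin and ampicillin resistance. The remaining lac, rop, bom, TcR and env fragments are backbone remnants with no evident function. The sequenced record is 7,453 nt, somewhat larger than the catalogued total of 6,945 bp, and the listed backbone size of 553 bp looks like an entry error.

The tagged wild-type histone is suited to immunoprecipitation and detection of ectopic H3.3. Given the associated study of H3.3K4M and the MLL3/MLL4 methyltransferases, it probably served as the wild-type control for mutant histone constructs, though the record does not say so explicitly.
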