Addgene plasmid #128740: pMSCVhyg-H3.3WT-FLAG/HA
Purpose: Expression of histone H3.3WT-FLAG/HA
Depositing lab: Kai Ge. Depositing organization: National Institute of Diabetes & Digestive & Kidney Diseases (NIDDK). Publication: H3.3K4M destabilizes enhancer H3K4 methyltransferases MLL3/MLL4 and impairs adipose tissue development. Jang Y, Broun A, Wang C, Park YK, Zhuang L, Lee JE, Froimchuk E, Liu C, Ge K. Nucleic Acids Res. 2019 Jan 25;47(2):607-620. doi: 10.1093/nar/gky982. PubMed 30335158.
Backbone
  Vector backbone: pMSCVhyg
  Backbone manufacturer: Clontech
  Backbone size w/o insert (bp): 553
  Total vector size (bp): 6945
  Vector type: Retroviral
  Selectable markers: Hygromycin
Growth in bacteria
  Bacterial resistance: Ampicillin, 100 μg/mL
  Growth temperature: 37°C
  Growth strain: NEB Stable
  Copy number: Unknown
Gene/Insert
  Gene/Insert name: H3.3 WT
  Species: H. sapiens (human)
  GenBank ID: NM_002107.6
  Entrez Gene: H3-3A (a.k.a. BRYLIB1, H3-3B, H3.3A, H3F3, H3F3A)
  Promoter: MSCV
  Tag / fusion protein: FLAG and HA (C terminal on insert)
  Cloning method: Restriction Enzyme; 5′ cloning site XhoI (not destroyed); 3′ cloning site HpaI (not destroyed)
  Sequencing primers: 5′ CTTCTCTAGGCGCCGGAA; 3′ GTGCGAGGCCAGAGGCCA
Terms and licenses: Academic/Nonprofit Terms; Industry Terms: Not Available to Industry
How to cite: pMSCVhyg-H3.3WT-FLAG/HA was a gift from Kai Ge (Addgene plasmid # 128740 ; http://n2t.net/addgene:128740 ; RRID:Addgene_128740)
