>Addgene plasmid #128740 | pMSCVhyg-H3.3WT-FLAG/HA | depositor partial sequence | sequence record 247532 | WT H3.3
[408 nt withheld, positions 1-408]
GCGGCCGCTGGAGGAGACTACAAGGACGACGATGACAAGTCGGCCGCTGGAGGATACCCCTACGACGTGC
CCGACTACGCCTAG
